Addgene plasmid #99080: pRRG318-h.72.4d
Purpose: dsRNA and riboprobe synthesis for Schmidtea mediterranea h.72.4d
Depositing lab: Phillip Newmark. Depositing organization: University of Illinois at Urbana-Champaign. Publication: Follistatin antagonizes activin signaling and acts with notum to direct planarian head regeneration. Roberts-Galbraith RH, Newmark PA. Proc Natl Acad Sci U S A. 2013 Jan 22;110(4):1363-8. doi: 10.1073/pnas.1214053110. Epub 2013 Jan 7. PubMed 23297191.
Backbone
  Vector backbone: pJC53.2
  Backbone manufacturer: Phillip Newmark (Addgene plasmid # 26536)
  Backbone size w/o insert (bp): 3240
  Vector type: T/A Cloning Vector for dsRNA generation and the generation of sense and anti-sense probes
Growth in bacteria
  Bacterial resistance: Ampicillin and Kanamycin, 100 & 50 μg/mL
  Growth temperature: 37°C
  Growth strain: DH5alpha
  Copy number: High Copy
Gene/Insert
  Gene/Insert name: h.72.4d in situ probe (alt names: AY068611.1 (Genbank); dd_Smed_v6_4296_0_1)
  Species: Schmidtea mediterranea
  Insert size (bp): 313
  Cloning method: Restriction Enzyme; 5′ cloning site Eam1105I (destroyed during cloning); 3′ cloning site Eam1105I (destroyed during cloning)
  Sequencing primers: 5′ T3; 3′ Sp6
Terms and licenses: Academic/Nonprofit Terms; Industry Terms: Not Available to Industry
Depositor comments: Cloning primers: F-TTTTTGATTTGTAACTTTGTTCTTGA, R-CAATGAATCAATAGAATGTGGAAT
How to cite: pRRG318-h.72.4d was a gift from Phillip Newmark (Addgene plasmid # 99080 ; http://n2t.net/addgene:99080 ; RRID:Addgene_99080)
