[The description below was written by a language model from this plasmid's Addgene catalogue record and pLannotate feature annotations shown in this document.]
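Description:
pRRG318-h.72.4d is a small bacterial plasmid (about 3.6 kb in the sequenced record) built on pJC53.2, a T/A cloning vector designed for in vitro synthesis of double-stranded RNA and of sense or antisense riboprobes. It carries a 313 bp fragment of the Schmidtea mediterranea (planarian) transcript h.72.4d, inserted at the vector's Eam1105I-generated T-overhang sites, which were destroyed during cloning. The plasmid is maintained in E. coli at high copy through a ColE1/pUC-type origin and carries two selectable markers, a neo/nptII kanamycin resistance gene and a β-lactamase ampicillin resistance gene. The annotation also picks up a fragment of an M13 origin and a partial Tn5 transposase sequence upstream of neo; these look like remnants carried along with neighbouring backbone sequence rather than functional elements.

The working part of the construct is the symmetrical arrangement of phage promoters around the insert. The cloning site is flanked on one side by T7 and SP6 promoters and on the other by T7 and T3 promoters, all pointing inward, with T7 terminators positioned outside each promoter pair. Transcription with T7 RNA polymerase therefore reads both strands of the insert, yielding complementary RNAs that anneal into dsRNA for RNA interference. SP6 or T3 polymerase instead transcribes only one strand each, giving strand-specific probes for in situ hybridization. Which of these two produces the antisense probe depends on insert orientation, which the record does not state. The stated purpose is dsRNA and riboprobe synthesis for h.72.4d, and the insert is described as an in situ probe. The associated study concerns planarian head regeneration.
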