Features (pLannotate 1.2.2; 12 found; start..end, strand, type, name):
      9..597     +  rep_origin     ori: high-copy-number ColE1/pMB1/pBR322/pUC origin of replication
    780..827     -  terminator     T7 terminator: transcription terminator for bacteriophage T7 RNA polymerase
    841..859     +  promoter       T7 promoter: promoter for bacteriophage T7 RNA polymerase
    863..881     +  promoter       SP6 promoter: promoter for bacteriophage SP6 RNA polymerase
   1213..1231    -  promoter       T3 promoter: promoter for bacteriophage T3 RNA polymerase
   1235..1253    -  promoter       T7 promoter: promoter for bacteriophage T7 RNA polymerase
   1267..1314    +  terminator     T7 terminator: transcription terminator for bacteriophage T7 RNA polymerase
   1321..1387    +  rep_origin     M13 ori (fragment): M13 bacteriophage origin of replication; arrow indicates direction of (+) strand synthesis
   1390..1689    +  CDS            tnpA (fragment): TN5P_ECOLX - Also known as tnp. Experimental evidence at protein level: Swiss-Prot protein existence level 1. Mediates transposition of transposon Tn5 by a 'cut and paste' mechanism. First, the monomeric transposase binds the 19 bp inverted DNA repeats flanking the transposon. Then, dimerization of the DNA- bound transposase creates a synaptic DNA complex. After nicking of the first DNA strand, excision of the transposon proceeds through a series of intermediates. The transposase then mediates the insertion of the transposon at a new site by strand transfer. The activity of the wild- type tran
   1721..2512    +  CDS            neo: KKA2_KLEPN - Also known as kan, nptII. Experimental evidence at protein level: Swiss-Prot protein existence level 1. Resistance to kanamycin, neomycin, paromomycin, ribostamycin, butirosin and gentamicin B. From Klebsiella pneumoniae.
   2516..2532    +  promoter       AmpR promoter (fragment): bla
   2533..3393    +  CDS            AmpR: β-lactamase; bla; confers resistance to ampicillin, carbenicillin, and related antibiotics
>Addgene plasmid #99080 | pRRG318-h.72.4d | addgene full sequence | sequence record 191878 | Addgene NGS Result
GGATCTTCTTGAGATCCTTTTTTTCTGCGCGTAATCTGCTGCTTGCAAACAAAAAAACCACCGCTACCAG
CGGTGGTTTGTTTGCCGGATCAAGAGCTACCAACTCTTTTTCCGAAGGTAACTGGCTTCAGCAGAGCGCA
GATACCAAATACTGTTCTTCTAGTGTAGCCGTAGTTAGGCCACCACTTCAAGAACTCTGTAGCACCGCCT
ACATACCTCGCTCTGCTAATCCTGTTACCAGTGGCTGCTGCCAGTGGCGATAAGTCGTGTCTTACCGGGT
TGGACTCAAGACGATAGTTACCGGATAAGGCGCAGCGGTCGGGCTGAACGGGGGGTTCGTGCACACAGCC
CAGCTTGGAGCGAACGACCTACACCGAACTGAGATACCTACAGCGTGAGCTATGAGAAAGCGCCACGCTT
CCCGAAGGGAGAAAGGCGGACAGGTATCCGGTAAGCGGCAGGGTCGGAACAGGAGAGCGCACGAGGGAGC
TTCCAGGGGGAAACGCCTGGTATCTTTATAGTCCTGTCGGGTTTCGCCACCTCTGACTTGAGCGTCGATT
TTTGTGATGCTCGTCAGGGGGGCGGAGCCTATGGAAAAACGCCAGCAACGCGGCCTTTTTACGGTTCCTG
GCCTTTTGCTGGCCTTTTGCTCACATGTTCTTTCCTGCGTTATCCCCTGATTCTGTGGATAACCGTATTA
CCGCCTTTGAGTGAGCTGATACCGCTCGCCGCAGCCGAACGACCGAGCGCAGCGAGTCAGTGAGCGAGGA
AGCACGCGTCAAAAAACCCCTCAAGACCCGTTTAGAGGCCCCAAGGGGTTATGCTAGGCGCGCCGGATCC
TAATACGACTCACTATAGGGAGATTTAGGTGACACTATAGAAGTGACCTTCAATGAATCAATAGAATGTG
GAATATTCATCATATTCTCATCAGATAGACTCACACCGACTGTTGGTAGCATCGGTTTGGATTTCTCATT
TTCACACCGACTATAAGGCTTCATCTGATAATTCGGAACCCCCGGAGAGCAAAATTGGTTATCTGGTTTT
GAGTTGGATTTGGAATTCATCAGCGATTGGTTTAAAAGGCGATTTTTTAAAATTTAATAAATCGATTAAA
TTGAATTGTGAAAAATAAAATATTGTTGATTTTTGTTGAGCGAAAAACTGATTGAAAATCAAGAACAAAG
TTACAAATCAAAAAAAGGTCTCCCTTTAGTGAGGGTTAATTCTCCCTATAGTGAGTCGTATTAGGATCCG
GCGCGCCTAGCATAACCCCTTGGGGCCTCTAAACGGGTCTTGAGGGGTTTTTTGACGCGTCGATTTCGGC
CTATTGGTTAAAAAATGAGCTGATTTAACAAAAATTTAACGCGAATTTTAACAAAATTCAGGGCGCAAGG
GCTGCTAAAGGAAGCGGAACACGTAGAAAGCCAGTCCGCAGAAACGGTGCTGACCCCGGATGAATGTCAG
CTACTGGGCTATCTGGACAAGGGAAAACGCAAGCGCAAAGAGAAAGCAGGTAGCTTGCAGTGGGCTTACA
TGGCGATAGCTAGACTGGGCGGTTTTATGGACAGCAAGCGAACCGGAATTGCCAGCTGGGGCGCCCTCTG
GTAAGGTTGGGAAGCCCTGCAAAGTAAACTGGATGGCTTTCTTGCCGCCAATGATCTGATGGCGCAGGGG
ATCAAGATCTGATCAAGAGACAGGATGAGGATCGTTTCGCATGATTGAACAAGATGGATTGCACGCAGGT
TCTCCGGCCGCTTGGGTGGAGAGGCTATTCGGCTATGACTGGGCACAACAGACAATCGGCTGCTCTGATG
CCGCCGTGTTCCGGCTGTCAGCGCAGGGGCGCCCGGTTCTTTTTGTCAAGACCGACCTGTCCGGTGCCCT
GAATGAACTGCAGGACGAGGCAGCGCGGCTATCGTGGCTGGCCACGACGGGCGTTCCTTGCGCAGCTGTG
CTCGACGTTGTCACTGAAGCGGGAAGGGACTGGCTGCTATTGGGCGAAGTGCCGGGGCAGGATCTCCTGT
CATCCCACCTTGCTCCTGCCGAGAAAGTATCCATCATGGCTGATGCAATGCGGCGGCTGCATACGCTTGA
TCCGGCTACCTGCCCATTCGACCACCAAGCGAAACATCGCATCGAGCGAGCACGTACTCGGATGGAAGCC
GGTCTTGTCGATCAGGATGATCTGGACGAAGAGCATCAGGGGCTCGCGCCAGCCGAACTGTTCGCCAGGC
TCAAGGCGCGCATGCCCGACGGCGAGGATCTCGTCGTGACCCATGGCGATGCCTGCTTGCCGAATATCAT
GGTGGAAAATGGCCGCTTTTCTGGATTCATCGACTGTGGCCGGCTGGGTGTGGCGGACCGCTATCAGGAC
ATAGCGTTGGCTACCCGTGATATTGCTGAAGAGCTTGGCGGCGAATGGGCTGACCGCTTCCTCGTGCTTT
ACGGTATCGCCGCTCCCGATTCGCAGCGCATCGCCTTCTATCGCCTTCTTGACGAGTTCTTCTGAATTGA
AAAAGGAAGAGTATGAGTATTCAACATTTCCGTGTCGCCCTTATTCCCTTTTTTGCGGCATTTTGCCTTC
CTGTTTTTGCTCACCCAGAAACGCTGGTGAAAGTAAAAGATGCTGAAGATCAGTTGGGTGCACGAGTGGG
TTACATCGAACTGGATCTCAACAGCGGTAAGATCCTTGAGAGTTTTCGCCCCGAAGAACGTTTTCCAATG
ATGAGCACTTTTAAAGTTCTGCTATGTGGCGCGGTATTATCCCGTATTGACGCCGGGCAAGAGCAACTCG
GTCGCCGCATACACTATTCTCAGAATGACTTGGTTGAGTACTCACCAGTCACAGAAAAGCATCTTACGGA
TGGCATGACAGTAAGAGAATTATGCAGTGCTGCCATAACCATGAGTGATAACACTGCGGCCAACTTACTT
CTGACAACGATCGGAGGACCGAAGGAGCTAACCGCTTTTTTGCACAACATGGGGGATCATGTAACTCGCC
TTGATCGTTGGGAACCGGAGCTGAATGAAGCCATACCAAACGACGAGCGTGACACCACGATGCCTGTAGC
AATGGCAACAACGTTGCGCAAACTATTAACTGGCGAACTACTTACTCTAGCTTCCCGGCAACAATTAATA
GACTGGATGGAGGCGGATAAAGTTGCAGGACCACTTCTGCGCTCGGCCCTTCCGGCTGGCTGGTTTATTG
CTGATAAATCTGGAGCCGGTGAGCGTGGGTCTCGCGGTATCATTGCAGCACTGGGGCCAGATGGTAAGCC
CTCCCGTATCGTAGTTATCTACACGACGGGGAGCCAGGCAACTATGGATGAACGAAATAGACAGATCGCT
GAGATAGGTGCCTCACTGATTAAGCATTGGTAACTGTCAGACCAAGTTTACTCATATATACTTTAGATTG
ATTTAAAACTTCATTTTTAATTTAAAAGGATCTAGGTGAAGATCCTTTTTGATAATCTCATGACCAAAAT
CCCTTAACGTGAGTTTTCGTTCCACTGAGCGTCAGACCCCGTAGAAAAGATCAAA
